Addgene plasmid #181902: pGFP-mHP1gamma
Purpose: Fluorescently tagged HP1gamma
Depositing lab: Karsten Rippe. Publication: Mouse Heterochromatin Adopts Digital Compaction States without Showing Hallmarks of HP1-Driven Liquid-Liquid Phase Separation. Erdel F, Rademacher A, Vlijm R, Tunnermann J, Frank L, Weinmann R, Schweigert E, Yserentant K, Hummert J, Bauer C, Schumacher S, Al Alwash A, Normand C, Herten DP, Engelhardt J, Rippe K. Mol Cell. 2020 Apr 16;78(2):236-249.e7. doi: 10.1016/j.molcel.2020.02.005. Epub 2020 Feb 25. PubMed 32101700.
Backbone
  Vector backbone: pEGFP-C
  Backbone manufacturer: Clontech
  Backbone size w/o insert (bp): 4731
  Vector type: Mammalian Expression
  Selectable markers: Neomycin (select with G418)
Growth in bacteria
  Bacterial resistance: Kanamycin, 50 μg/mL
  Growth temperature: 37°C
  Growth strain: DH5alpha
  Copy number: High Copy
Gene/Insert
  Gene/Insert name: mHP1gamma (alt name: CBX 3)
  Species: M. musculus (mouse)
  Entrez Gene: Cbx3 (a.k.a. HP1g, M32)
  Promoter: CMV
  Tag / fusion protein: GFP (N terminal on insert)
  Cloning method: Restriction Enzyme; 5′ cloning site BspEI (not destroyed); 3′ cloning site BamHI (not destroyed)
Terms and licenses: Academic/Nonprofit Terms; Industry Terms: Not Available to Industry
How to cite: pGFP-mHP1gamma was a gift from Karsten Rippe (Addgene plasmid # 181902 ; http://n2t.net/addgene:181902 ; RRID:Addgene_181902)
