[The description below was written by a language model from this plasmid's Addgene catalogue record and pLannotate feature annotations shown in this document.]
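Description:
pGFP-mHP1gamma is a mammalian expression plasmid built on the Clontech pEGFP-C backbone that produces mouse heterochromatin protein 1 gamma (HP1γ, encoded by Cbx3) fused to a green fluorescent protein. The sequenced construct is about 5.2 kb. It replicates in E. coli at high copy from a ColE1/pUC-type origin and also carries an f1 phage origin. A single NeoR/KanR gene (aminoglycoside phosphotransferase from Tn5) serves both hosts. A bacterial promoter drives it for kanamycin selection in bacteria, and the adjacent SV40 enhancer/early promoter, with an HSV TK polyadenylation signal, drives it for G418 selection of transfected mammalian cells. The short ble, bGH poly(A) and SV40 large T antigen fragments in the feature table appear to be partial backbone matches rather than functional parts.

The expression cassette consists of the human cytomegalovirus immediate early enhancer and promoter, the EGFP coding sequence, the Cbx3 open reading frame almost immediately downstream, and an SV40 polyadenylation signal. The insert was cloned between BspEI and BamHI sites, both preserved, placing EGFP at the N terminus of HP1γ. The automated annotation labels the insert by its match to human CBX3, but the catalogue entry gives the species as mouse. HP1γ is a chromodomain protein that recognises histone H3 methylated at lysine 9 and is associated with heterochromatin and transcriptional silencing. The plasmid's stated purpose is to provide fluorescently tagged HP1γ, which allows the protein to be followed by fluorescence microscopy in cells. The associated publication examined the compaction states of mouse heterochromatin and whether HP1 drives liquid-liquid phase separation.
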