Features (pLannotate 1.2.2; 14 found; start..end, strand, type, name):
     61..364     +  enhancer       CMV enhancer: human cytomegalovirus immediate early enhancer
    365..568     +  promoter       CMV promoter: human cytomegalovirus (CMV) immediate early promoter
    613..1329    +  CDS            EGFP: EGFP is a basic (constitutively fluorescent) green fluorescent protein published in 1996, derived from Aequorea victoria. It is reported to be a rapidly-maturing weak dimer with moderate acid sensitivity.
   1336..1884    +  CDS            CBX3 (sequence partly withheld): CBX3_HUMAN - Experimental evidence at protein level: Swiss-Prot protein existence level 1. Seems to be involved in transcriptional silencing in heterochromatin-like complexes. Recognizes and binds histone H3 tails methylated at 'Lys-9', leading to epigenetic repression. May contribute to the association of the heterochromatin with the inner nuclear membrane through its interaction with lamin B receptor (LBR). Involved in the formation of functional kinetochore through interaction with MIS12 complex proteins. Contributes to the conversion of local chromatin to a heterochromatin-like repressive
   1910..1994    +  CDS            large T antigen (fragment): large T antigen from SV40 (simian virus 40)
   2017..2138    +  polyA_signal   SV40 poly(A) signal: SV40 polyadenylation signal
   2172..2600    -  rep_origin     f1 ori (sequence partly withheld): f1 bacteriophage origin of replication; arrow indicates direction of (+) strand synthesis
   2627..2731    +  promoter       AmpR promoter: bla
   2733..3090    +  promoter       SV40 promoter: SV40 enhancer and early promoter
   3125..3919    +  CDS            NeoR/KanR: aminoglycoside phosphotransferase from Tn5; aph(3')-II (or nptII); confers resistance to neomycin, kanamycin, and G418 (Geneticin®)
   3940..4092    +  CDS            ble (fragment): BLE_KLEPN - Experimental evidence at protein level: Swiss-Prot protein existence level 1. Binding protein with a strong affinity to the bleomycin family of antibiotics. Binds to CL990; an antimitotic-antibiotic compound. From Klebsiella pneumoniae.
   4151..4198    +  polyA_signal   HSV TK poly(A) signal: herpes simplex virus thymidine kinase polyadenylation signal (Cole and Stacy, 1985)
   4289..4305    -  polyA_signal   bGH poly(A) signal (fragment): bovine growth hormone polyadenylation signal
   4527..5115    +  rep_origin     ori: high-copy-number ColE1/pMB1/pBR322/pUC origin of replication
>Addgene plasmid #181902 | pGFP-mHP1gamma | addgene full sequence | sequence record 359715 | Addgene NGS Result
TAGTTATTAATAGTAATCAATTACGGGGTCATTAGTTCATAGCCCATATATGGAGTTCCGCGTTACATAA
CTTACGGTAAATGGCCCGCCTGGCTGACCGCCCAACGACCCCCGCCCATTGACGTCAATAATGACGTATG
TTCCCATAGTAACGCCAATAGGGACTTTCCATTGACGTCAATGGGTGGAGTATTTACGGTAAACTGCCCA
CTTGGCAGTACATCAAGTGTATCATATGCCAAGTACGCCCCCTATTGACGTCAATGACGGTAAATGGCCC
GCCTGGCATTATGCCCAGTACATGACCTTATGGGACTTTCCTACTTGGCAGTACATCTACGTATTAGTCA
TCGCTATTACCATGGTGATGCGGTTTTGGCAGTACATCAATGGGCGTGGATAGCGGTTTGACTCACGGGG
ATTTCCAAGTCTCCACCCCATTGACGTCAATGGGAGTTTGTTTTGGCACCAAAATCAACGGGACTTTCCA
AAATGTCGTAACAACTCCGCCCCATTGACGCAAATGGGCGGTAGGCGTGTACGGTGGGAGGTCTATATAA
GCAGAGCTGGTTTAGTGAACCGTCAGATCCGCTAGCGCTACCGGTCGCCACCATGGTGAGCAAGGGCGAG
GAGCTGTTCACCGGGGTGGTGCCCATCCTGGTCGAGCTGGACGGCGACGTAAACGGCCACAAGTTCAGCG
TGTCCGGCGAGGGCGAGGGCGATGCCACCTACGGCAAGCTGACCCTGAAGTTCATCTGCACCACCGGCAA
GCTGCCCGTGCCCTGGCCCACCCTCGTGACCACCCTGACCTACGGCGTGCAGTGCTTCAGCCGCTACCCC
GACCACATGAAGCAGCACGACTTCTTCAAGTCCGCCATGCCCGAAGGCTACGTCCAGGAGCGCACCATCT
TCTTCAAGGACGACGGCAACTACAAGACCCGCGCCGAGGTGAAGTTCGAGGGCGACACCCTGGTGAACCG
CATCGAGCTGAAGGGCATCGACTTCAAGGAGGACGGCAACATCCTGGGGCACAAGCTGGAGTACAACTAC
AACAGCCACAACGTCTATATCATGGCCGACAAGCAGAAGAACGGCATCAAGGTGAACTTCAAGATCCGCC
ACAACATCGAGGACGGCAGCGTGCAGCTCGCCGACCACTACCAGCAGAACACCCCCATCGGCGACGGCCC
CGTGCTGCTGCCCGACAACCACTACCTGAGCACCCAGTCCGCCCTGAGCAAAGACCCCAACGAGAAGCGC
GATCACATGGTCCTGCTGGAGTTCGTGACCGCCGCCGGGATCACTCTCGGCATGGACGAGCTGTACAAGT
CCGGAATGGCCTCCAATAAAACTACATTGCAAAAAATGGGAAAGAAACAAAATGGAAAGAGTAAAAAAGT
TGAAGAGGCAGAGCCTGAAGAATTTGTGGTAGAAAAAGTACTGGACCGTCGTGTAGTGAATGGGAAGGTG
GAGTATTTCCTGAAGTGGAAGGGGTTCACAGATGCTGATAATACTTGGGAACCAGAAGAAAATTTAGATT
GTCCAGAATTAATTGAAGCATTTCTTAATTCTCAAAAAGCTGGTAAAGAAAAAGATGGTACAAAAAGGAA
ATCTTTATCTGACAGTGAATCTGATGATAGCAAATCGAAGAAGAAGAGAGAT
[201 nt withheld, positions 1663-1863]
TGTCCTGAAGATGAAGCACAATAAGGATCCACCGGATCTAGATAACTGATCATAATCAGCCATACCACAT
TTGTAGAGGTTTTACTTGCTTTAAAAAACCTCCCACACCTCCCCCTGAACCTGAAACATAAAATGAATGC
AATTGTTGTTGTTAACTTGTTTATTGCAGCTTATAATGGTTACAAATAAAGCAATAGCATCACAAATTTC
ACAAATAAAGCATTTTTTTCACTGCATTCTAGTTGTGGTTTGTCCAAACTCATCAATGTATCTTAAGGCG
TAAATTGTAAGCGTTAATATTTTGTTAAAATTCGCGTTAAATTTTTGTTAAATCAGCTCATTTTTTAACC
AATAGGCCGAAATCGGCAAAATCCCTTATAAATCAAAAGAATAGACCGAGATAGGGT
[37 nt withheld, positions 2271-2307]
AAAGAACGTGGACTCCAACGTCAAAGG
[49 nt withheld, positions 2335-2383]
T
[91 nt withheld, positions 2385-2475]
G
[124 nt withheld, positions 2477-2600]
CAGGTGGCACTTTTCGGGGAAATGTGCGCGGAACCCCTATTTGTTTATTTTTCTAAATACATTCAAATAT
GTATCCGCTCATGAGACAATAACCCTGATAAATGCTTCAATAATATTGAAAAAGGAAGAGTCCTGAGGCG
GAAAGAACCAGCTGTGGAATGTGTGTCAGTTAGGGTGTGGAAAGTCCCCAGGCTCCCCAGCAGGCAGAAG
TATGCAAAGCATGCATCTCAATTAGTCAGCAACCAGGTGTGGAAAGTCCCCAGGCTCCCCAGCAGGCAGA
AGTATGCAAAGCATGCATCTCAATTAGTCAGCAACCATAGTCCCGCCCCTAACTCCGCCCATCCCGCCCC
TAACTCCGCCCAGTTCCGCCCATTCTCCGCCCCATGGCTGACTAATTTTTTTTATTTATGCAGAGGCCGA
GGCCGCCTCGGCCTCTGAGCTATTCCAGAAGTAGTGAGGAGGCTTTTTTGGAGGCCTAGGCTTTTGCAAA
GATCGATCAAGAGACAGGATGAGGATCGTTTCGCATGATTGAACAAGATGGATTGCACGCAGGTTCTCCG
GCCGCTTGGGTGGAGAGGCTATTCGGCTATGACTGGGCACAACAGACAATCGGCTGCTCTGATGCCGCCG
TGTTCCGGCTGTCAGCGCAGGGGCGCCCGGTTCTTTTTGTCAAGACCGACCTGTCCGGTGCCCTGAATGA
ACTGCAAGACGAGGCAGCGCGGCTATCGTGGCTGGCCACGACGGGCGTTCCTTGCGCAGCTGTGCTCGAC
GTTGTCACTGAAGCGGGAAGGGACTGGCTGCTATTGGGCGAAGTGCCGGGGCAGGATCTCCTGTCATCTC
ACCTTGCTCCTGCCGAGAAAGTATCCATCATGGCTGATGCAATGCGGCGGCTGCATACGCTTGATCCGGC
TACCTGCCCATTCGACCACCAAGCGAAACATCGCATCGAGCGAGCACGTACTCGGATGGAAGCCGGTCTT
GTCGATCAGGATGATCTGGACGAAGAGCATCAGGGGCTCGCGCCAGCCGAACTGTTCGCCAGGCTCAAGG
CGAGCATGCCCGACGGCGAGGATCTCGTCGTGACCCATGGCGATGCCTGCTTGCCGAATATCATGGTGGA
AAATGGCCGCTTTTCTGGATTCATCGACTGTGGCCGGCTGGGTGTGGCGGACCGCTATCAGGACATAGCG
TTGGCTACCCGTGATATTGCTGAAGAGCTTGGCGGCGAATGGGCTGACCGCTTCCTCGTGCTTTACGGTA
TCGCCGCTCCCGATTCGCAGCGCATCGCCTTCTATCGCCTTCTTGACGAGTTCTTCTGAGCGGGACTCTG
GGGTTCGAAATGACCGACCAAGCGACGCCCAACCTGCCATCACGAGATTTCGATTCCACCGCCGCCTTCT
ATGAAAGGTTGGGCTTCGGAATCGTTTTCCGGGACGCCGGCTGGATGATCCTCCAGCGCGGGGATCTCAT
GCTGGAGTTCTTCGCCCACCCTAGGGGGAGGCTAACTGAAACACGGAAGGAGACAATACCGGAAGGAACC
CGCGCTATGACGGCAATAAAAAGACAGAATAAAACGCACGGTGTTGGGTCGTTTGTTCATAAACGCGGGG
TTCGGTCCCAGGGCTGGCACTCTGTCGATACCCCACCGAGACCCCATTGGGGCCAATACGCCCGCGTTTC
TTCCTTTTCCCCACCCCACCCCCCAAGTTCGGGTGAAGGCCCAGGGCTCGCAGCCAACGTCGGGGCGGCA
GGCCCTGCCATAGCCTCAGGTTACTCATATATACTTTAGATTGATTTAAAACTTCATTTTTAATTTAAAA
GGATCTAGGTGAAGATCCTTTTTGATAATCTCATGACCAAAATCCCTTAACGTGAGTTTTCGTTCCACTG
AGCGTCAGACCCCGTAGAAAAGATCAAAGGATCTTCTTGAGATCCTTTTTTTCTGCGCGTAATCTGCTGC
TTGCAAACAAAAAAACCACCGCTACCAGCGGTGGTTTGTTTGCCGGATCAAGAGCTACCAACTCTTTTTC
CGAAGGTAACTGGCTTCAGCAGAGCGCAGATACCAAATACTGTTCTTCTAGTGTAGCCGTAGTTAGGCCA
CCACTTCAAGAACTCTGTATCACCGCCTACATACCTCGCTCTGCTAATCCTGTTACCAGTGGCTGCTGCC
AGTGGCGATAAGTCGTGTCTTACCGGGTTGGACTCAAGACGATAGTTACCGGATAAGGCGCAGCGGTCGG
GCTGAACGGGGGGTTCGTGCACACAGCCCAGCTTGGAGCGAACGACCTACACCGAACTGAGATACCTACA
GCGTGAGCTATGAGAAAGCGCCACGCTTCCCGAAGGGAGAAAGGCGGACAGGTATCCGGTAAGCGGCAGG
GTCGGAACAGGAGAGCGCACGAGGGAGCTTCCAGGGGGAAACGCCTGGTATCTTTATAGTCCTGTCGGGT
TTCGCCACCTCTGACTTGAGCGTCGATTTTTGTGATGCTCGTCAGGGGGGCGGAGCCTATGGAAAAACGC
CAGCAACGCGGCCTTTTTACGGTTCCTGGCCTTTTGCTGGCCTTTTGCTCACATGTTCTTTCCTGCGTTA
TCCCCTGATTCTGTGGATAACCGTATTACCGCCATGCAT
